>Addgene plasmid #63054 | Or85f-Gal4 | addgene partial sequence | sequence record 132359 | pCasper-F 5'-gggttttattaacttacat-3'
GGGGATCAGATCCGCGGCCGCGGGAATTCGATTAGCGAAGAAACCCAAGAATCCGGAGAAGAGAATCGTT
TTTCAAGACTCACTGGAGTCGGAGCTCTCATCTTCCAACTCGGGGTCTTTTACCCAGAATTTTTGCTTTG
CCTTTTTCTTTTTTTTTTTTTTGCTACTGTCTGCATGTCTTGTAATTTTTATTGCTATTTCGCTAAATTG
TTGTCAATTGACTTGAGATTGGCGCAAGTTTGGAGCATGTTTAGTTGCCAGTTTTTTGGACGCTCTTCGT
TTTTTTGCAGTTGCCAAAGTTTGCTGTTTGATTACAAATCATTGAGTATGAAGATAAAGCCAAAGGAGTA
AATAAATCTAGCCTTTTGAACTTTATCCTAATGAAATCTTCGTCCATTTTGTACTTTTCAATGCATAAAA
GTTGCGTTTTGTTGAGTTGATTTTTCGCGATGCTCAATAAACAAGTACAAACAATAGACATTGTTAAATG
ATATGAAGAAATCATCGACGATTCGCTGAAATTTTGATTGGCATTCTCGGCGTCCATTAAATTTTGTTTT
GCACCAGCGAAACTGCGGCGCAAAAAGTCTTGTTTGCCACAAAATAGATGGGGGGTATCTTGATAGATAA
ATAAATAATAATAAAGTAAGCTAGCTAGCTAGCGAGCGGTGCAATGGCAAACGAGACTTTTGTTTAGACT
TGACAAAGGCCGCAGGAAGATATAAAACAGTAGCCTCGCGGCAGCGGAATGTTCTATGCCAAAATCACGA
AACAAAACAATTTTTTTTTT
