>Addgene plasmid #63054 | Or85f-Gal4 | addgene partial sequence | sequence record 132360 | GAL4Nterm-R 5'-tcagatgtgccctagtcagc-3'
GACACTCCCAGTTGTTCTTCAGACACTTGGCGCACTTCGGTTTTTCTTTGGAGCACTTGAGCTTTTTAAG
TCGGCAAATATCGCATGCTTGTTCGATAGAAGACAGAAGCTTGATATCGCCTCCCAGACCGGCAACGAAA
ATCACGTTCTTGTTGGTCAAAGTAAACGACATGGTGACTTCTTTTTTGCTTTAGCAGGCTCTTTCGATCC
CCGGGAATTGGTCGACTCTAGCGGTACCGTACCCTAGAGGATCGCTCGAGGTTTAAACAGATCTGCATGC
TCTAGAGGATCCAGATCCACTAGTGGCCTATGCGGCCGCGAATTCACTAGTGATTTCTGAAGGTGTTATG
TGGCTGGTCCTGCTCCAGAAAGCGGTTATATATGTGGTCTTCGTCCTGTGGGAGTGGTTTGCGGTTTGGT
AATTGGTTTCCTCAATGTTTTCCACTAATAGAATGGAAAACGTGAGTGGTGACAATTAGGCAAGGTGTTG
AATTCATCAATAAATAATATGTGGCTTTTGAATTTATAAACCAATTAAAATTATGCCCTTTTACTGAAGC
AATTTTTGTAAGATAATACAATGCTTAACAAGCTTTTTATATATTTGTTTGAATTTTATTTGTTCACGTA
TGTGGATGGCAAAGAGCAGACAATAAAGAGAACACTCGAATTAAAATGAACATTAATTAAGATCAATTGA
GAGATGCGCGGAATCAAAGTTGCAATTATCACGGCCAATCGGGTTATAACTTTTTTATGATCATGGGTTG
ATATGCCGCCATAAGGGCTCCATAAGTCAGATATGTATGTTCAGGTTTCTAGAGATCTGTGAGTCTGGGA
ATTCCTTGTGGTTTCACACCTTTGCTGGCTTAAACGTCTCTCGTTAAAACTTTAACGTGAAAATGACAAG
AATAGAACCTACCGTTTAAGGTAGCAAGTTTTCCAAGATTTCCCAACCCCCTAGTTTTAATAGTTTTATC
AAGAGGGTCTCAAATTTAATTAGCTTTCGGTTATTAAGA
