[The description below was written by a language model from this plasmid's Addgene catalogue record.]
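Description:
Or85f-Gal4 is an insect expression construct built on the pCasperAUG-Gal4-X backbone (about 12 kb without insert) and designed to drive the yeast transcriptional activator Gal4 in the expression pattern of the Drosophila melanogaster odorant receptor gene Or85f. It is propagated in E. coli under ampicillin selection; the copy number is recorded as unknown. No feature table accompanies the record, so the origin of replication is not itemised, nor are any fly transformation elements or markers carried by the backbone. The pCasper name suggests a P-element-type germline transformation vector, but this is not explicitly stated.

The insert is roughly 9 kb of D. melanogaster Or85f promoter sequence, cloned as a NotI fragment with both sites retained, immediately 5' of the Gal4 coding region. Because the same enzyme flanks both ends, the cloning was not inherently directional. The backbone supplies the open reading frame: the first 18 amino acids of Drosophila ADH fused to full-length yeast Gal4 (residues 1–881). The ADH leader provides the start codon implied by "AUG" in the backbone name. The inserted regulatory DNA therefore only has to confer transcriptional specificity, not translation initiation.

In use, the construct serves as the driver half of the binary Gal4/UAS system. Flies carrying it should produce Gal4 in the olfactory sensory neurons that normally express Or85f, and crossing them to UAS-linked reporters or effectors allows those neurons to be labelled or manipulated. The associated work concerns the genetic and functional subdivision of the Drosophila antennal lobe, which is consistent with using such receptor-specific drivers to trace neuronal projections to that structure.
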