Addgene plasmid #63054: Or85f-Gal4
Purpose: To express Gal4 in the pattern of the Drosophila melanogaster odorant receptor Or85f, using the promoter sequences of the gene cloned 5' of Gal4
Depositing lab: Leslie Vosshall. Depositing organization: Rockefeller University. Publication: Genetic and functional subdivision of the Drosophila antennal lobe. Fishilevich E, Vosshall LB. Curr Biol. 2005 Sep 6;15(17):1548-53. 10.1016/j.cub.2005.07.066 PubMed 16139209.
Backbone
  Vector backbone: pCasperAUG-Gal4-X
  Backbone manufacturer: Leslie Vosshall Lab
  Backbone size w/o insert (bp): 12000
  Vector type: Insect Expression
Growth in bacteria
  Bacterial resistance: Ampicillin, 100 μg/mL
  Growth temperature: 37°C
  Growth strain: DH5alpha
  Copy number: Unknown
Gene/Insert
  Gene/Insert name: Drosophila melanogaster Or85f promoter
  Species: D. melanogaster (fly)
  Insert size (bp): 8961
  Tag / fusion protein: Drosophila ADH (aa's 1-18) fused to Yeast Gal4 (aa's 1-881) (C terminal on backbone)
  Cloning method: Restriction Enzyme; 5′ cloning site NotI (not destroyed); 3′ cloning site NotI (not destroyed)
  Sequencing primers: 5′ pCasper-F 5'-gggttttattaacttacat-3'; 3′ GAL4Nterm-R 5'-tcagatgtgccctagtcagc-3'
Terms and licenses: Academic/Nonprofit Terms; Industry Terms: Not Available to Industry
How to cite: Or85f-Gal4 was a gift from Leslie Vosshall (Addgene plasmid # 63054 ; http://n2t.net/addgene:63054 ; RRID:Addgene_63054)
